>Addgene plasmid #139089 | pCC_04 - hU6-BsmBI-sgRNA(E+F)-barcode-EFS-xCas9NG-NLS-2A-Puro-WPRE | addgene full sequence | sequence record 273885 | Addgene NGS Result
GTCGACGGATCGGGAGATCTCCCGATCCCCTATGGTGCACTCTCAGTACAATCTGCTCTGATGCCGCATA
GTTAAGCCAGTATCTGCTCCCTGCTTGTGTGTTGGAGGTCGCTGAGTAGTGCGCGAGCAAAATTTAAGCT
ACAACAAGGCAAGGCTTGACCGACAATTGCATGAAGAATCTGCTTAGGGTTAGGCGTTTTGCGCTGCTTC
GCGATGTACGGGCCAGATATACGCGTTGACATTGATTATTGACTAGTTATTAATAGTAATCAATTACGGG
GTCATTAGTTCATAGCCCATATATGGAGTTCCGCGTTACATAACTTACGGTAAATGGCCCGCCTGGCTGA
CCGCCCAACGACCCCCGCCCATTGACGTCAATAATGACGTATGTTCCCATAGTAACGCCAATAGGGACTT
TCCATTGACGTCAATGGGTGGAGTATTTACGGTAAACTGCCCACTTGGCAGTACATCAAGTGTATCATAT
GCCAAGTACGCCCCCTATTGACGTCAATGACGGTAAATGGCCCGCCTGGCATTATGCCCAGTACATGACC
TTATGGGACTTTCCTACTTGGCAGTACATCTACGTATTAGTCATCGCTATTACCATGGTGATGCGGTTTT
GGCAGTACATCAATGGGCGTGGATAGCGGTTTGACTCACGGGGATTTCCAAGTCTCCACCCCATTGACGT
CAATGGGAGTTTGTTTTGGCACCAAAATCAACGGGACTTTCCAAAATGTCGTAACAACTCCGCCCCATTG
ACGCAAATGGGCGGTAGGCGTGTACGGTGGGAGGTCTATATAAGCAGCGCGTTTTGCCTGTACTGGGTCT
CTCTGGTTAGACCAGATCTGAGCCTGGGAGCTCTCTGGCTAACTAGGGAACCCACTGCTTAAGCCTCAAT
AAAGCTTGCCTTGAGTGCTTCAAGTAGTGTGTGCCCGTCTGTTGTGTGACTCTGGTAACTAGAGATCCCT
CAGACCCTTTTAGTCAGTGTGGAAAATCTCTAGCAGTGGCGCCCGAACAGGGACTTGAAAGCGAAAGGGA
AACCAGAGGAGCTCTCTCGACGCAGGACTCGGCTTGCTGAAGCGCGCACGGCAAGAGGCGAGGGGCGGCG
ACTGGTGAGTACGCCAAAAATTTTGACTAGCGGAGGCTAGAAGGAGAGAGATGGGTGCGAGAGCGTCAGT
ATTAAGCGGGGGAGAATTAGATCGCGATGGGAAAAAATTCGGTTAAGGCCAGGGGGAAAGAAAAAATATA
AATTAAAACATATAGTATGGGCAAGCAGGGAGCTAGAACGATTCGCAGTTAATCCTGGCCTGTTAGAAAC
ATCAGAAGGCTGTAGACAAATACTGGGACAGCTACAACCATCCCTTCAGACAGGATCAGAAGAACTTAGA
TCATTATATAATACAGTAGCAACCCTCTATTGTGTGCATCAAAGGATAGAGATAAAAGACACCAAGGAAG
CTTTAGACAAGATAGAGGAAGAGCAAAACAAAAGTAAGACCACCGCACAGCAAGCGGCCGCTGATCTTCA
GACCTGGAGGAGGAGATATGAGGGACAATTGGAGAAGTGAATTATATAAATATAAAGTAGTAAAAATTGA
ACCATTAGGAGTAGCACCCACCAAGGCAAAGAGAAGAGTGGTGCAGAGAGAAAAAAGAGCAGTGGGAATA
GGAGCTTTGTTCCTTGGGTTCTTGGGAGCAGCAGGAAGCACTATGGGCGCAGCGTCAATGACGCTGACGG
TACAGGCCAGACAATTATTGTCTGGTATAGTGCAGCAGCAGAACAATTTGCTGAGGGCTATTGAGGCGCA
ACAGCATCTGTTGCAACTCACAGTCTGGGGCATCAAGCAGCTCCAGGCAAGAATCCTGGCTGTGGAAAGA
TACCTAAAGGATCAACAGCTCCTGGGGATTTGGGGTTGCTCTGGAAAACTCATTTGCACCACTGCTGTGC
CTTGGAATGCTAGTTGGAGTAATAAATCTCTGGAACAGATTTGGAATCACACGACCTGGATGGAGTGGGA
CAGAGAAATTAACAATTACACAAGCTTAATACACTCCTTAATTGAAGAATCGCAAAACCAGCAAGAAAAG
AATGAACAAGAATTATTGGAATTAGATAAATGGGCAAGTTTGTGGAATTGGTTTAACATAACAAATTGGC
TGTGGTATATAAAATTATTCATAATGATAGTAGGAGGCTTGGTAGGTTTAAGAATAGTTTTTGCTGTACT
TTCTATAGTGAATAGAGTTAGGCAGGGATATTCACCATTATCGTTTCAGACCCACCTCCCAACCCCGAGG
GGACCCGACAGGCCCGAAGGAATAGAAGAAGAAGGTGGAGAGAGAGACAGAGACAGATCCATTCGATTAG
TGAACGGATCGGCACTGCGTGCGCCAATTCTGCAGACAAATGGCAGTATTCATCCACAATTTTAAAAGAA
AAGGGGGGATTGGGGGGTACAGTGCAGGGGAAAGAATAGTAGACATAATAGCAACAGACATACAAACTAA
AGAATTACAAAAACAAATTACAAAAATTCAAAATTTTCGGGTTTATTACAGGGACAGCAGAGATCCAGTT
TGGTTAATTAAGGTACCGAGGGCCTATTTCCCATGATTCCTTCATATTTGCATATACGATACAAGGCTGT
TAGAGAGATAATTAGAATTAATTTGACTGTAAACACAAAGATATTAGTACAAAATACGTGACGTAGAAAG
TAATAATTTCTTGGGTAGTTTGCAGTTTTAAAATTATGTTTTAAAATGGACTATCATATGCTTACCGTAA
CTTGAAAGTATTTCGATTTCTTGGCTTTATATATCTTGTGGAAAGGACGAAACACCGGAGACGGACGTCT
CTGTTTAAGAGCTATGCTGGAAACAGCATAGCAAGTTTAAATAAGGCTAGTCCGTTATCAACTTGAAAAA
GTGGCACCGAGTCGGTGCTTTTTTTGAATTCGTTATCGCTAGCTAGGTCTTGAAAGGAGTGGGAATTGGC
TCCGGTGCCCGTCAGTGGGCAGAGCGCACATCGCCCACAGTCCCCGAGAAGTTGGGGGGAGGGGTCGGCA
ATTGATCCGGTGCCTAGAGAAGGTGGCGCGGGGTAAACTGGGAAAGTGATGTCGTGTACTGGCTCCGCCT
TTTTCCCGAGGGTGGGGGAGAACCGTATATAAGTGCAGTAGTCGCCGTGAACGTTCTTTTTCGCAACGGG
TTTGCCGCCAGAACACAGGACCGGTTCTAGAGCGCTGCCACCATGGACAAGAAGTACAGCATCGGCCTGG
ACATCGGCACCAACTCTGTGGGCTGGGCCGTGATCACCGACGAGTACAAGGTGCCCAGCAAGAAATTCAA
GGTGCTGGGCAACACCGACCGGCACAGCATCAAGAAGAACCTGATCGGAGCCCTGCTGTTCGACAGCGGC
GAAACAGCCGAGGCCACCCGGCTGAAGAGAACCGCCAGAAGAAGATACACCAGACGGAAGAACCGGATCT
GCTATCTGCAAGAGATCTTCAGCAACGAGATGGCCAAGGTGGACGACAGCTTCTTCCACAGACTGGAAGA
GTCCTTCCTGGTGGAAGAGGATAAGAAGCACGAGCGGCACCCCATCTTCGGCAACATCGTGGACGAGGTG
GCCTACCACGAGAAGTACCCCACCATCTACCACCTGAGAAAGAAACTGGTGGACAGCACCGACAAGGCCG
ACCTGCGGCTGATCTATCTGGCCCTGGCCCACATGATCAAGTTCCGGGGCCACTTCCTGATCGAGGGCGA
CCTGAACCCCGACAACAGCGACGTGGACAAGCTGTTCATCCAGCTGGTGCAGACCTACAACCAGCTGTTC
GAGGAAAACCCCATCAACGCCAGCGGCGTGGACGCCAAGGCCATCCTGTCTGCCAGACTGAGCAAGAGCA
GACGGCTGGAAAATCTGATCGCCCAGCTGCCCGGCGAGAAGAAGAATGGCCTGTTCGGAAACCTGATTGC
CCTGAGCCTGGGCCTGACCCCCAACTTCAAGAGCAACTTCGACCTGGCCGAGGATACCAAACTGCAGCTG
AGCAAGGACACCTACGACGACGACCTGGACAACCTGCTGGCCCAGATCGGCGACCAGTACGCCGACCTGT
TTCTGGCCGCCAAGAACCTGTCCGACGCCATCCTGCTGAGCGACATCCTGAGAGTGAACACCGAGATCAC
CAAGGCCCCCCTGAGCGCCTCTATGATCAAGCTGTACGACGAGCACCACCAGGACCTGACCCTGCTGAAA
GCTCTCGTGCGGCAGCAGCTGCCTGAGAAGTACAAAGAGATTTTCTTCGACCAGAGCAAGAACGGCTACG
CCGGCTACATTGACGGCGGAGCCAGCCAGGAAGAGTTCTACAAGTTCATCAAGCCCATCCTGGAAAAGAT
GGACGGCACCGAGGAACTGCTCGTGAAGCTGAACAGAGAGGACCTGCTGCGGAAGCAGCGGACCTTCGAC
AACGGCATCATCCCCCACCAGATCCACCTGGGAGAGCTGCACGCCATTCTGCGGCGGCAGGAAGATTTTT
ACCCATTCCTGAAGGACAACCGGGAAAAGATCGAGAAGATCCTGACCTTCCGCATCCCCTACTACGTGGG
CCCTCTGGCCAGGGGAAACAGCAGATTCGCCTGGATGACCAGAAAGAGCGAGGAAACCATCACCCCCTGG
AACTTCGAGAAGGTGGTGGACAAGGGCGCTTCCGCCCAGAGCTTCATCGAGCGGATGACCAACTTCGATA
AGAACCTGCCCAACGAGAAGGTGCTGCCCAAGCACAGCCTGCTGTACGAGTACTTCACCGTGTATAACGA
GCTGACCAAAGTGAAATACGTGACCGAGGGAATGAGAAAGCCCGCCTTCCTGAGCGGCGACCAGAAAAAG
GCCATCGTGGACCTGCTGTTCAAGACCAACCGGAAAGTGACCGTGAAGCAGCTGAAAGAGGACTACTTCA
AGAAAATCGAGTGCTTCGACTCCGTGGAAATCTCCGGCGTGGAAGATCGGTTCAACGCCTCCCTGGGCAC
ATACCACGATCTGCTGAAAATTATCAAGGACAAGGACTTCCTGGACAATGAGGAAAACGAGGACATTCTG
GAAGATATCGTGCTGACCCTGACACTGTTTGAGGACAGAGAGATGATCGAGGAACGGCTGAAAACCTATG
CCCACCTGTTCGACGACAAAGTGATGAAGCAGCTGAAGCGGCGGAGATACACCGGCTGGGGCAGGCTGAG
CCGGAAGCTGATCAACGGCATCCGGGACAAGCAGTCCGGCAAGACAATCCTGGATTTCCTGAAGTCCGAC
GGCTTCGCCAACAGAAACTTCATCCAGCTGATCCACGACGACAGCCTGACCTTTAAAGAGGACATCCAGA
AAGCCCAGGTGTCCGGCCAGGGCGATAGCCTGCACGAGCACATTGCCAATCTGGCCGGCAGCCCCGCCAT
TAAGAAGGGCATCCTGCAGACAGTGAAGGTGGTGGACGAGCTCGTGAAAGTGATGGGCCGGCACAAGCCC
GAGAACATCGTGATCGAAATGGCCAGAGAGAACCAGACCACCCAGAAGGGACAGAAGAACAGCCGCGAGA
GAATGAAGCGGATCGAAGAGGGCATCAAAGAGCTGGGCAGCCAGATCCTGAAAGAACACCCCGTGGAAAA
CACCCAGCTGCAGAACGAGAAGCTGTACCTGTACTACCTGCAGAATGGGCGGGATATGTACGTGGACCAG
GAACTGGACATCAACCGGCTGTCCGACTACGATGTGGACCATATCGTGCCTCAGAGCTTTCTGAAGGACG
ACTCCATCGACAACAAGGTGCTGACCAGAAGCGACAAGAACCGGGGCAAGAGCGACAACGTGCCCTCCGA
AGAGGTCGTGAAGAAGATGAAGAACTACTGGCGGCAGCTGCTGAACGCCAAGCTGATTACCCAGAGAAAG
TTCGACAATCTGACCAAGGCCGAGAGAGGCGGCCTGAGCGAACTGGATAAGGCCGGCTTCATCAAGAGAC
AGCTGGTGGAAACCCGGCAGATCACAAAGCACGTGGCACAGATCCTGGACTCCCGGATGAACACTAAGTA
CGACGAGAATGACAAGCTGATCCGGGAAGTGAAAGTGATCACCCTGAAGTCCAAGCTGGTGTCCGATTTC
CGGAAGGATTTCCAGTTTTACAAAGTGCGCGAGATCAACAACTACCACCACGCCCACGACGCCTACCTGA
ACGCCGTCGTGGGAACCGCCCTGATCAAAAAGTACCCTAAGCTGGAAAGCGAGTTCGTGTACGGCGACTA
CAAGGTGTACGACGTGCGGAAGATGATCGCCAAGAGCGAGCAGGAAATCGGCAAGGCTACCGCCAAGTAC
TTCTTCTACAGCAACATCATGAACTTTTTCAAGACCGAGATTACCCTGGCCAACGGCGAGATCCGGAAGC
GGCCTCTGATCGAGACAAACGGCGAAACCGGGGAGATCGTGTGGGATAAGGGCCGGGATTTTGCCACCGT
GCGGAAAGTGCTGAGCATGCCCCAAGTGAATATCGTGAAAAAGACCGAGGTGCAGACAGGCGGCTTCAGC
AAAGAGTCTATCCGGCCCAAGAGGAACAGCGATAAGCTGATCGCCAGAAAGAAGGACTGGGACCCTAAGA
AGTACGGCGGCTTCGTTAGCCCCACCGTGGCCTATTCTGTGCTGGTGGTGGCCAAAGTGGAAAAGGGCAA
GTCCAAGAAACTGAAGAGTGTGAAAGAGCTGCTGGGGATCACCATCATGGAAAGAAGCAGCTTCGAGAAG
AATCCCATCGACTTTCTGGAAGCCAAGGGCTACAAAGAAGTGAAAAAGGACCTGATCATCAAGCTGCCTA
AGTACTCCCTGTTCGAGCTGGAAAACGGCCGGAAGAGAATGCTGGCCTCTGCCCGGTTCCTGCAGAAGGG
AAACGAACTGGCCCTGCCCTCCAAATATGTGAACTTCCTGTACCTGGCCAGCCACTATGAGAAGCTGAAG
GGCTCCCCCGAGGATAATGAGCAGAAACAGCTGTTTGTGGAACAGCACAAGCACTACCTGGACGAGATCA
TCGAGCAGATCAGCGAGTTCTCCAAGAGAGTGATCCTGGCCGACGCTAATCTGGACAAAGTGCTGTCCGC
CTACAACAAGCACCGGGATAAGCCCATCAGAGAGCAGGCCGAGAATATCATCCACCTGTTTACCCTGACC
AATCTGGGAGCCCCTCGGGCCTTCAAGTACTTTGACACCACCATCGACCGGAAGGTCTACCGGAGCACCA
AAGAGGTGCTGGACGCCACCCTGATCCACCAGAGCATCACCGGCCTGTACGAGACACGGATCGACCTGTC
TCAGCTGGGAGGCGACAAGCGACCTGCCGCCACAAAGAAGGCTGGACAGGCTAAGAAGAAGAAAGATTAC
AAAGACGATGACGATAAGGGATCCGGCGCAACAAACTTCTCTCTGCTGAAACAAGCCGGAGATGTCGAAG
AGAATCCTGGACCGACCGAGTACAAGCCCACGGTGCGCCTCGCCACCCGCGACGACGTCCCCAGGGCCGT
ACGCACCCTCGCCGCCGCGTTCGCCGACTACCCCGCCACGCGCCACACCGTCGATCCGGACCGCCACATC
GAGCGGGTCACCGAGCTGCAAGAACTCTTCCTCACGCGCGTCGGGCTCGACATCGGCAAGGTGTGGGTCG
CGGACGACGGCGCCGCGGTGGCGGTCTGGACCACGCCGGAGAGCGTCGAAGCGGGGGCGGTGTTCGCCGA
GATCGGCCCGCGCATGGCCGAGTTGAGCGGTTCCCGGCTGGCCGCGCAGCAACAGATGGAAGGCCTCCTG
GCGCCGCACCGGCCCAAGGAGCCCGCGTGGTTCCTGGCCACCGTCGGAGTCTCGCCCGACCACCAGGGCA
AGGGTCTGGGCAGCGCCGTCGTGCTCCCCGGAGTGGAGGCGGCCGAGCGCGCCGGGGTGCCCGCCTTCCT
GGAGACCTCCGCGCCCCGCAACCTCCCCTTCTACGAGCGGCTCGGCTTCACCGTCACCGCCGACGTCGAG
GTGCCCGAAGGACCGCGCACCTGGTGCATGACCCGCAAGCCCGGTGCCTGAACGCGTTAAGTCGACAATC
AACCTCTGGATTACAAAATTTGTGAAAGATTGACTGGTATTCTTAACTATGTTGCTCCTTTTACGCTATG
TGGATACGCTGCTTTAATGCCTTTGTATCATGCTATTGCTTCCCGTATGGCTTTCATTTTCTCCTCCTTG
TATAAATCCTGGTTGCTGTCTCTTTATGAGGAGTTGTGGCCCGTTGTCAGGCAACGTGGCGTGGTGTGCA
CTGTGTTTGCTGACGCAACCCCCACTGGTTGGGGCATTGCCACCACCTGTCAGCTCCTTTCCGGGACTTT
CGCTTTCCCCCTCCCTATTGCCACGGCGGAACTCATCGCCGCCTGCCTTGCCCGCTGCTGGACAGGGGCT
CGGCTGTTGGGCACTGACAATTCCGTGGTGTTGTCGGGGAAATCATCGTCCTTTCCTTGGCTGCTCGCCT
GTGTTGCCACCTGGATTCTGCGCGGGACGTCCTTCTGCTACGTCCCTTCGGCCCTCAATCCAGCGGACCT
TCCTTCCCGCGGCCTGCTGCCGGCTCTGCGGCCTCTTCCGCGTCTTCGCCTTCGCCCTCAGACGAGTCGG
ATCTCCCTTTGGGCCGCCTCCCCGCGTCGACTTTAAGACCAATGACTTACAAGGCAGCTGTAGATCTTAG
CCACTTTTTAAAAGAAAAGGGGGGACTGGAAGGGCTAATTCACTCCCAACGAAGACAAGATCTGCTTTTT
GCTTGTACTGGGTCTCTCTGGTTAGACCAGATCTGAGCCTGGGAGCTCTCTGGCTAACTAGGGAACCCAC
TGCTTAAGCCTCAATAAAGCTTGCCTTGAGTGCTTCAAGTAGTGTGTGCCCGTCTGTTGTGTGACTCTGG
TAACTAGAGATCCCTCAGACCCTTTTAGTCAGTGTGGAAAATCTCTAGCAGGGCCCGTTTAAACCCGCTG
ATCAGCCTCGACTGTGCCTTCTAGTTGCCAGCCATCTGTTGTTTGCCCCTCCCCCGTGCCTTCCTTGACC
CTGGAAGGTGCCACTCCCACTGTCCTTTCCTAATAAAATGAGGAAATTGCATCGCATTGTCTGAGTAGGT
GTCATTCTATTCTGGGGGGTGGGGTGGGGCAGGACAGCAAGGGGGAGGATTGGGAAGACAATAGCAGGCA
TGCTGGGGATGCGGTGGGCTCTATGGCTTCTGAGGCGGAAAGAACCAGCTGGGGCTCTAGGGGGTATCCC
C
[124 nt withheld, positions 9312-9435]
C
[91 nt withheld, positions 9437-9527]
A
[49 nt withheld, positions 9529-9577]
CCTTTGACGTTGGAGTCCACGTTCTTT
[37 nt withheld, positions 9605-9641]
ACCCTATCTCGGTCTATTCTTTTGATTTATAAGGGATTTTGCCGATTTCGGCCTATTGGTTAAAAAATGA
GCTGATTTAACAAAAATTTAACGCGAATTAATTCTGTGGAATGTGTGTCAGTTAGGGTGTGGAAAGTCCC
CAGGCTCCCCAGCAGGCAGAAGTATGCAAAGCATGCATCTCAATTAGTCAGCAACCAGGTGTGGAAAGTC
CCCAGGCTCCCCAGCAGGCAGAAGTATGCAAAGCATGCATCTCAATTAGTCAGCAACCATAGTCCCGCCC
CTAACTCCGCCCATCCCGCCCCTAACTCCGCCCAGTTCCGCCCATTCTCCGCCCCATGGCTGACTAATTT
TTTTTATTTATGCAGAGGCCGAGGCCGCCTCTGCCTCTGAGCTATTCCAGAAGTAGTGAGGAGGCTTTTT
TGGAGGCCTAGGCTTTTGCAAAAAGCTCCCGGGAGCTTGTATATCCATTTTCGGATCTGATCAGCACGTG
TTGACAATTAATCATCGGCATAGTATATCGGCATAGTATAATACGACAAGGTGAGGAACTAAACCATGGC
CAAGTTGACCAGTGCCGTTCCGGTGCTCACCGCGCGCGACGTCGCCGGAGCGGTCGAGTTCTGGACCGAC
CGGCTCGGGTTCTCCCGGGACTTCGTGGAGGACGACTTCGCCGGTGTGGTCCGGGACGACGTGACCCTGT
TCATCAGCGCGGTCCAGGACCAGGTGGTGCCGGACAACACCCTGGCCTGGGTGTGGGTGCGCGGCCTGGA
CGAGCTGTACGCCGAGTGGTCGGAGGTCGTGTCCACGAACTTCCGGGACGCCTCCGGGCCGGCCATGACC
GAGATCGGCGAGCAGCCGTGGGGGCGGGAGTTCGCCCTGCGCGACCCGGCCGGCAACTGCGTGCACTTCG
TGGCCGAGGAGCAGGACTGACACGTGCTACGAGATTTCGATTCCACCGCCGCCTTCTATGAAAGGTTGGG
CTTCGGAATCGTTTTCCGGGACGCCGGCTGGATGATCCTCCAGCGCGGGGATCTCATGCTGGAGTTCTTC
GCCCACCCCAACTTGTTTATTGCAGCTTATAATGGTTACAAATAAAGCAATAGCATCACAAATTTCACAA
ATAAAGCATTTTTTTCACTGCATTCTAGTTGTGGTTTGTCCAAACTCATCAATGTATCTTATCATGTCTG
TATACCGTCGACCTCTAGCTAGAGCTTGGCGTAATCATGGTCATAGCTGTTTCCTGTGTGAAATTGTTAT
CCGCTCACAATTCCACACAACATACGAGCCGGAAGCATAAAGTGTAAAGCCTGGGGTGCCTAATGAGTGA
GCTAACTCACATTAATTGCGTTGCGCTCACTGCCCGCTTTCCAGTCGGGAAACCTGTCGTGCCAGCTGCA
TTAATGAATCGGCCAACGCGCGGGGAGAGGCGGTTTGCGTATTGGGCGCTCTTCCGCTTCCTCGCTCACT
GACTCGCTGCGCTCGGTCGTTCGGCTGCGGCGAGCGGTATCAGCTCACTCAAAGGCGGTAATACGGTTAT
CCACAGAATCAGGGGATAACGCAGGAAAGAACATGTGAGCAAAAGGCCAGCAAAAGGCCAGGAACCGTAA
AAAGGCCGCGTTGCTGGCGTTTTTCCATAGGCTCCGCCCCCCTGACGAGCATCACAAAAATCGACGCTCA
AGTCAGAGGTGGCGAAACCCGACAGGACTATAAAGATACCAGGCGTTTCCCCCTGGAAGCTCCCTCGTGC
GCTCTCCTGTTCCGACCCTGCCGCTTACCGGATACCTGTCCGCCTTTCTCCCTTCGGGAAGCGTGGCGCT
TTCTCATAGCTCACGCTGTAGGTATCTCAGTTCGGTGTAGGTCGTTCGCTCCAAGCTGGGCTGTGTGCAC
GAACCCCCCGTTCAGCCCGACCGCTGCGCCTTATCCGGTAACTATCGTCTTGAGTCCAACCCGGTAAGAC
ACGACTTATCGCCACTGGCAGCAGCCACTGGTAACAGGATTAGCAGAGCGAGGTATGTAGGCGGTGCTAC
AGAGTTCTTGAAGTGGTGGCCTAACTACGGCTACACTAGAAGAACAGTATTTGGTATCTGCGCTCTGCTG
AAGCCAGTTACCTTCGGAAAAAGAGTTGGTAGCTCTTGATCCGGCAAACAAACCACCGCTGGTAGCGGTG
GTTTTTTTGTTTGCAAGCAGCAGATTACGCGCAGAAAAAAAGGATCTCAAGAAGATCCTTTGATCTTTTC
TACGGGGTCTGACGCTCAGTGGAACGAAAACTCACGTTAAGGGATTTTGGTCATGAGATTATCAAAAAGG
ATCTTCACCTAGATCCTTTTAAATTAAAAATGAAGTTTTAAATCAATCTAAAGTATATATGAGTAAACTT
GGTCTGACAGTTACCAATGCTTAATCAGTGAGGCACCTATCTCAGCGATCTGTCTATTTCGTTCATCCAT
AGTTGCCTGACTCCCCGTCGTGTAGATAACTACGATACGGGAGGGCTTACCATCTGGCCCCAGTGCTGCA
ATGATACCGCGAGACCCACGCTCACCGGCTCCAGATTTATCAGCAATAAACCAGCCAGCCGGAAGGGCCG
AGCGCAGAAGTGGTCCTGCAACTTTATCCGCCTCCATCCAGTCTATTAATTGTTGCCGGGAAGCTAGAGT
AAGTAGTTCGCCAGTTAATAGTTTGCGCAACGTTGTTGCCATTGCTACAGGCATCGTGGTGTCACGCTCG
TCGTTTGGTATGGCTTCATTCAGCTCCGGTTCCCAACGATCAAGGCGAGTTACATGATCCCCCATGTTGT
GCAAAAAAGCGGTTAGCTCCTTCGGTCCTCCGATCGTTGTCAGAAGTAAGTTGGCCGCAGTGTTATCACT
CATGGTTATGGCAGCACTGCATAATTCTCTTACTGTCATGCCATCCGTAAGATGCTTTTCTGTGACTGGT
GAGTACTCAACCAAGTCATTCTGAGAATAGTGTATGCGGCGACCGAGTTGCTCTTGCCCGGCGTCAATAC
GGGATAATACCGCGCCACATAGCAGAACTTTAAAAGTGCTCATCATTGGAAAACGTTCTTCGGGGCGAAA
ACTCTCAAGGATCTTACCGCTGTTGAGATCCAGTTCGATGTAACCCACTCGTGCACCCAACTGATCTTCA
GCATCTTTTACTTTCACCAGCGTTTCTGGGTGAGCAAAAACAGGAAGGCAAAATGCCGCAAAAAAGGGAA
TAAGGGCGACACGGAAATGTTGAATACTCATACTCTTCCTTTTTCAATATTATTGAAGCATTTATCAGGG
TTATTGTCTCATGAGCGGATACATATTTGAATGTATTTAGAAAAATAAACAAATAGGGGTTCCGCGCACA
TTTCCCCGAAAAGTGCCACCTGAC
Features (pLannotate 1.2.2; 33 found; start..end, strand, type, name):
     31..83      -  misc_feature   bom (fragment): basis of mobility region from pBR322
    238..617     +  enhancer       CMV enhancer: human cytomegalovirus immediate early enhancer
    618..817     +  promoter       CMV promoter: human cytomegalovirus (CMV) immediate early promoter
    835..1015    +  LTR            5' LTR (truncated): truncated 5' long terminal repeat (LTR) from HIV-1
   1062..1187    +  misc_feature   HIV-1 Ψ: packaging signal of human immunodeficiency virus type 1
   1171..1534    +  CDS            HIV-1 gag (fragment): gag protein from human immunodeficiency virus 1; gag
   1680..1913    +  misc_feature   RRE: The Rev response element (RRE) of HIV-1 allows for Rev-dependent mRNA export from the nucleus to the cytoplasm.
   2290..2390    +  CDS            Rev (fragment): human immunodeficiency virus 1 (HIV-1) Rev protein; rev; enhances nuclear export of unspliced and incompletely spliced viral mRNAs
   2440..2557    +  misc_feature   cPPT/CTS: central polypurine tract and central termination sequence of HIV-1
   2608..2848    +  promoter       U6 promoter: RNA polymerase III promoter for human U6 snRNA
   2891..2958    +  misc_RNA       tracrRNA (fragment): trans-activating CRISPR RNA for the Streptococcus pyogenes CRISPR/Cas9 system
   2983..3001    +  CDS            small t antigen (fragment): SV40 (simian virus 40) small t antigen
   3027..3238    +  promoter       EF-1α core promoter: core promoter for human elongation factor EF-1α
   3263..7366    +  CDS            Cas9: Cas9 (Csn1) endonuclease from the Streptococcus pyogenes Type II CRISPR/Cas system generates RNA-guided double strand breaks in DNA
   7504..8101    +  CDS            PuroR (fragment): puromycin N-acetyltransferase; pac from Streptomyces; confers resistance to puromycin
   8117..8705    +  misc_feature   WPRE: woodchuck hepatitis virus posttranscriptional regulatory element
   8756..8775    +  misc_feature   cPPT/CTS (fragment): central polypurine tract and central termination sequence of HIV-1
   8777..9010    +  LTR            3' LTR (ΔU3): self-inactivating 3' long terminal repeat (LTR) from HIV-1
   9042..9266    +  polyA_signal   bGH poly(A) signal: bovine growth hormone polyadenylation signal
   9270..9291    +  promoter       SV40 promoter (fragment): SV40 enhancer and early promoter
   9312..9740    +  rep_origin     f1 ori (sequence partly withheld): f1 bacteriophage origin of replication; arrow indicates direction of (+) strand synthesis
   9754..10083   +  promoter       SV40 promoter: SV40 enhancer and early promoter
  10131..10178   +  promoter       EM7 promoter: synthetic bacterial promoter&nbsp
  10197..10571   +  CDS            BleoR: antibiotic-binding protein; Sh ble from Streptoalloteichus hindustanus; confers resistance to bleomycin, phleomycin, and Zeocin™
  10581..10706   +  CDS            ble (fragment): BLE_KLEPN - Experimental evidence at protein level: Swiss-Prot protein existence level 1. Binding protein with a strong affinity to the bleomycin family of antibiotics. Binds to CL990; an antimitotic-antibiotic compound. From Klebsiella pneumoniae.
  10701..10822   +  polyA_signal   SV40 poly(A) signal: SV40 polyadenylation signal
  10893..10915   -  protein_bind   lac operator (fragment): The lac repressor binds to the lac operator to inhibit transcription in E. coli. This inhibition can be relieved by adding lactose or isopropyl-β-D-thiogalactopyranoside (IPTG). lac repressor encoded by lacI
  10919..10949   -  promoter       lac promoter: promoter for the E. coli lac operon
  10964..10985   -  protein_bind   CAP binding site: CAP binding activates transcription in the presence of cAMP. E. coli catabolite activator protein
  10998..11090   -  CDS            lacI (fragment): lac repressor; lacI; The lac repressor binds to the lac operator to inhibit transcription in E. coli. This inhibition can be relieved by adding lactose or isopropyl-β-D-thiogalactopyranoside (IPTG).
  11273..11861   -  rep_origin     ori: high-copy-number ColE1/pMB1/pBR322/pUC origin of replication
  12032..12892   -  CDS            AmpR: β-lactamase; bla; confers resistance to ampicillin, carbenicillin, and related antibiotics
  12893..12997   -  promoter       AmpR promoter: bla
