[The description below was written by a language model from this plasmid's Addgene catalogue record and pLannotate feature annotations shown in this document.]
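Description:
pCC_04 is a third-generation-style, self-inactivating lentiviral CRISPR vector built on the lentiCRISPRv2 backbone. From a single plasmid of about 13 kb it delivers both a guide RNA cassette and a PAM-flexible Cas9 nuclease to mammalian cells. In bacteria it is maintained through a high-copy ColE1/pUC-type origin with ampicillin resistance. An f1 origin and an SV40/EM7-driven bleomycin/Zeocin resistance cassette lie outside the viral genome as backbone elements. The packaged region runs from a CMV enhancer/promoter fused to a truncated HIV-1 5' LTR to a ΔU3 3' LTR followed by a bGH polyadenylation signal. It contains the Ψ packaging signal, a gag fragment, the RRE and the cPPT/CTS.

Within the provirus, a human U6 Pol III promoter precedes a BsmBI cloning site for inserting spacer sequences. This is followed by the optimised "E+F" sgRNA scaffold, which the feature table annotates as a tracrRNA fragment, and a unique barcode downstream of the guide cassette. The short "small t antigen" hit in this area is probably an annotation artefact. An EF-1α core (EFS) promoter then drives human codon-optimised xCas9-NG. This Cas9 combines the listed xCas9 and Cas9-NG substitutions (for example A262T, R324L, L1111R, D1135V, R1335V, T1337R) and carries a nuclear localisation signal. A 2A peptide links it to puromycin N-acetyltransferase, so transduced cells can be selected with puromycin, and a WPRE enhances transcript expression. The catalogue gives the species as "Staphylococcus pyogenes", whereas the annotation identifies the enzyme as Streptococcus pyogenes Cas9.

The construct is intended for gene knockout, including pooled screens that compare Cas9 variants with relaxed PAM requirements. In such screens the barcode presumably identifies the variant.
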