Addgene plasmid #139089: pCC_04 - hU6-BsmBI-sgRNA(E+F)-barcode-EFS-xCas9NG-NLS-2A-Puro-WPRE
Purpose: Expresses human codon-optimized xCas9-NG nuclease in mammalian cells. For cloning of sgRNAs using BsmBI. Contains a unique barcode downstream of sgRNA cassette.
Depositing lab: Neville Sanjana. Depositing organization: New York Genome Center. Publication: High-Throughput Screens of PAM-Flexible Cas9 Variants for Gene Knockout and Transcriptional Modulation. Legut M, Daniloski Z, Xue X, McKenzie D, Guo X, Wessels HH, Sanjana NE. Cell Rep. 2020 Mar 3;30(9):2859-2868.e5. doi: 10.1016/j.celrep.2020.02.010. PubMed 32130891.
Backbone
  Vector backbone: lentiCRISPRv2
  Vector type: Mammalian Expression, Lentiviral, CRISPR
  Selectable markers: Puromycin
Growth in bacteria
  Bacterial resistance: Ampicillin, 100 μg/mL
  Growth temperature: 37°C
  Growth strain: NEB Stable
  Copy number: High Copy
Gene/Insert
  Gene/Insert name: xCas9-NG
  Species: Staphylococcus pyogenes
  Mutation: A262T,R324L, S409I, E480K, E543D, M694I, L1111R, D1135V, G1218R, E1219F, A1322R, R1335V,T1337R
  Cloning method: Gibson Cloning
Terms and licenses: Academic/Nonprofit Terms; Industry Terms: Not Available to Industry
How to cite: pCC_04 - hU6-BsmBI-sgRNA(E+F)-barcode-EFS-xCas9NG-NLS-2A-Puro-WPRE was a gift from Neville Sanjana (Addgene plasmid # 139089 ; http://n2t.net/addgene:139089 ; RRID:Addgene_139089)
